>Addgene plasmid #42581 | pAAV_TALE-TF(VP64)-BB_V3 | depositor full sequence | sequence record 58101 | pAAV_TALE-TF(VP64)-BB_V3 sequence 6119 bps
CCTGCAGGCAGCTGCGCGCTCGCTCGCTCACTGAGGCCGCCCGGGCAAAGCCCGGGCGTCGGGCGACCTT
TGGTCGCCCGGCCTCAGTGAGCGAGCGAGCGCGCAGAGAGGGAGTGGCCAACTCCATCACTAGGGGTTCC
TGCGGCCTCTAGAGGTACCCGTTACATAACTTACGGTAAATGGCCCGCCTGGCTGACCGCCCAACGACCC
CCGCCCATTGACGTCAATAATGACGTATGTTCCCATAGTAACGCCAATAGGGACTTTCCATTGACGTCAA
TGGGTGGAGTATTTACGGTAAACTGCCCACTTGGCAGTACATCAAGTGTATCATATGCCAAGTACGCCCC
CTATTGACGTCAATGACGGTAAATGGCCCGCCTGGCATTATGCCCAGTACATGACCTTATGGGACTTTCC
TACTTGGCAGTACATCTACGTATTAGTCATCGCTATTACCATGGTCGAGGTGAGCCCCACGTTCTGCTTC
ACTCTCCCCATCTCCCCCCCCTCCCCACCCCCAATTTTGTATTTATTTATTTTTTAATTATTTTGTGCAG
CGATGGGGGCGGGGGGGGGGGGGGGGCGCGCGCCAGGCGGGGCGGGGCGGGGCGAGGGGCGGGGCGGGGC
GAGGCGGAGAGGTGCGGCGGCAGCCAATCAGAGCGGCGCGCTCCGAAAGTTTCCTTTTATGGCGAGGCGG
CGGCGGCGGCGGCCCTATAAAAAGCGAAGCGCGCGGCGGGCGGGAGTCGCTGCGACGCTGCCTTCGCCCC
GTGCCCCGCTCCGCCGCCGCCTCGCGCCGCCCGCCCCGGCTCTGACTGACCGCGTTACTCCCACAGGTGA
GCGGGCGGGACGGCCCTTCTCCTCCGGGCTGTAATTAGCTGAGCAAGAGGTAAGGGTTTAAGGGATGGTT
GGTTGGTGGGGTATTAATGTTTAATTACCTGGAGCACCTGCCTGAAATCACTTTTTTTCAGGTTGGACCG
GTGGATCCGCCACCATGGACTATAAGGACCACGACGGAGACTACAAGGATCATGATATTGATTACAAAGA
CGATGACGATAAGAAGCTTGCCCCAAAGAAGAAGCGGAAGGTCGGTATCCACGGAGTCCCAGCAGCCGTA
GATTTGAGAACTTTGGGATATTCACAGCAGCAGCAGGAAAAGATCAAGCCCAAAGTGAGGTCGACAGTCG
CGCAGCATCACGAAGCGCTGGTGGGTCATGGGTTTACACATGCCCACATCGTAGCCTTGTCGCAGCACCC
TGCAGCCCTTGGCACGGTCGCCGTCAAGTACCAGGACATGATTGCGGCGTTGCCGGAAGCCACACATGAG
GCGATCGTCGGTGTGGGGAAACAGTGGAGCGGAGCCCGAGCGCTTGAGGCCCTGTTGACGGTCGCGGGAG
AGCTGAGAGGGCCTCCCCTTCAGCTGGACACGGGCCAGTTGCTGAAGATCGCGAAGCGGGGAGGAGTCAC
GGCGGTCGAGGCGGTGCACGCGTGGCGCAATGCGCTCACGGGAGCACCCCTCAACCTGACAGAGACCTTA
CACTTTATGCTTCCGGCTCGTATAATGTGTGGATTTTGAGTTAGGTTCCGTCGAGATTTTCAGGAGCTAA
GGAAGCTAAAATGGAGAAAAAAATCACTGGATATACCACCGTTGATATATCCCAATGGCATCGTAAAGAA
CATTTTGAGGCATTTCAGTCAGTTGCTCAATGTACCTATAACCAGACCGTTCAGCTGGATATTACGGCCT
TTTTAAAGACCGTAAAGAAAAATAAGCACAAGTTTTATCCGGCCTTTATTCACATTCTTGCCCGCCTGAT
GAATGCTCATCCGGAGTTCCGTATGGCAATGAAAGACGGTGAGCTGGTGATATGGGATAGTGTTCACCCT
TGTTACACCGTTTTCCATGAGCAAACTGAAACGTTTTCATCGCTCTGGAGTGAATACCACGACGATTTCC
GGCAGTTTCTACACATATATTCGCAAGATGTGGCGTGTTACGGTGAAAACCTGGCCTATTTCCCTAAAGG
GTTTATTGAGAATATGTTTTTCGTATCAGCCAATCCCTGGGTGAGTTTCACCAGTTTTGATTTAAACGTG
GCCAATATGGACAACTTCTTCGCCCCCGTTTTCACCATGGGCAAATATTATACGCAAGGCGACAAGGTGC
TGATGCCGCTGGCGATTCAGGTTCATCATGCCGTTTGTGATGGCTTCCATGTCGGCAGAATGCTTAATGA
ATTACAACAGTACTGCGATGAGTGGCAGGGCGGGGCGTAAAGATCTGGCTTACTAAAAGCCAGATAACAG
TATGCGTATTTGCGCGCTGATTTTTGCGGTATAAGAATATATACTGATATGTATACCCGAAGTATGTCAA
AAAGAGGTATGCTATGAAGCAGCGTATTACAGTGACAGTTGACAGCGACAGCTATCAGTTGCTCAAGGCA
TATATGATGTCAATATCTCCGGTCTGGTAAGCACAACCATGCAGAATGAAGCCCGTCGTCTGCGTGCCGA
ACGCTGGAAAGCGGAAAATCAGGAAGGGATGGCTGAGGTCGCCCGGTTTATTGAAATGAACGGCTCTTTT
GCTGACGAGAACAGGGGCTGGTGAAATGCAGTTTAAGGTTTACACCTATAAAAGAGAGAGCCGTTATCGT
CTGTTTGTGGACGTACAGAGTGATATTATTGACACGCCCGGGCGACGGATGGTGATCCCCCTGGCCAGTG
CACGTCTGCTGTCAGATAAAGTCTCCCGTGAACTTTACCCGGTGGTGCATATCGGGGATGAAAGCTGGCG
CATGATGACCACCGATATGGCCAGTGTGCCGGTATCCGTTATCGGGGAAGAAGTGGCTGATCTCAGCCAC
CGCGAAAATGACATCAAAAACGCCATTAACCTGATGTTCTGGGGAATATAAGGTCTCTCCCGAGAGGACT
AGTCATCGAGTGGCAGCTAGCGGACGGGCTGACGCATTGGACGATTTTGATCTGGATATGCTGGGAAGTG
ACGCCCTCGATGATTTTGACCTTGACATGCTTGGTTCGGATGCCCTTGATGACTTTGACCTCGACATGCT
CGGCAGTGACGCCCTTGATGATTTCGACCTGGACATGCTGATTAACCTCGAGTAAGAATTCCTAGAGCTC
GCTGATCAGCCTCGACTGTGCCTTCTAGTTGCCAGCCATCTGTTGTTTGCCCCTCCCCCGTGCCTTCCTT
GACCCTGGAAGGTGCCACTCCCACTGTCCTTTCCTAATAAAATGAGGAAATTGCATCGCATTGTCTGAGT
AGGTGTCATTCTATTCTGGGGGGTGGGGTGGGGCAGGACAGCAAGGGGGAGGATTGGGAAGAGAATAGCA
GGCATGCTGGGGAGCGGCCGCAGGAACCCCTAGTGATGGAGTTGGCCACTCCCTCTCTGCGCGCTCGCTC
GCTCACTGAGGCCGGGCGACCAAAGGTCGCCCGACGCCCGGGCTTTGCCCGGGCGGCCTCAGTGAGCGAG
CGAGCGCGCAGCTGCCTGCAGGGGCGCCTGATGCGGTATTTTCTCCTTACGCATCTGTGCGGTATTTCAC
ACCGCATA
[142 nt withheld, positions 3579-3720]
C
[141 nt withheld, positions 3722-3862]
CCTTTGACGTTGGAGTCCACGTTCTTT
[37 nt withheld, positions 3890-3926]
ACCCTATCTCGGGCTATTCTTTTGATTTATAAGGGATTTTGCCGATTTCGGCCTATTGGTTAAAAAATGA
GCTGATTTAACAAAAATTTAACGCGAATTTTAACAAAATATTAACGTTTACAATTTTATGGTGCACTCTC
AGTACAATCTGCTCTGATGCCGCATAGTTAAGCCAGCCCCGACACCCGCCAACACCCGCTGACGCGCCCT
GACGGGCTTGTCTGCTCCCGGCATCCGCTTACAGACAAGCTGTGACCGTCTCCGGGAGCTGCATGTGTCA
GAGGTTTTCACCGTCATCACCGAAACGCGCGAGACGAAAGGGCCTCGTGATACGCCTATTTTTATAGGTT
AATGTCATGATAATAATGGTTTCTTAGACGTCAGGTGGCACTTTTCGGGGAAATGTGCGCGGAACCCCTA
TTTGTTTATTTTTCTAAATACATTCAAATATGTATCCGCTCATGAGACAATAACCCTGATAAATGCTTCA
ATAATATTGAAAAAGGAAGAGTATGAGTATTCAACATTTCCGTGTCGCCCTTATTCCCTTTTTTGCGGCA
TTTTGCCTTCCTGTTTTTGCTCACCCAGAAACGCTGGTGAAAGTAAAAGATGCTGAAGATCAGTTGGGTG
CACGAGTGGGTTACATCGAACTGGATCTCAACAGCGGTAAGATCCTTGAGAGTTTTCGCCCCGAAGAACG
TTTTCCAATGATGAGCACTTTTAAAGTTCTGCTATGTGGCGCGGTATTATCCCGTATTGACGCCGGGCAA
GAGCAACTCGGTCGCCGCATACACTATTCTCAGAATGACTTGGTTGAGTACTCACCAGTCACAGAAAAGC
ATCTTACGGATGGCATGACAGTAAGAGAATTATGCAGTGCTGCCATAACCATGAGTGATAACACTGCGGC
CAACTTACTTCTGACAACGATCGGAGGACCGAAGGAGCTAACCGCTTTTTTGCACAACATGGGGGATCAT
GTAACTCGCCTTGATCGTTGGGAACCGGAGCTGAATGAAGCCATACCAAACGACGAGCGTGACACCACGA
TGCCTGTAGCAATGGCAACAACGTTGCGCAAACTATTAACTGGCGAACTACTTACTCTAGCTTCCCGGCA
ACAATTAATAGACTGGATGGAGGCGGATAAAGTTGCAGGACCACTTCTGCGCTCGGCCCTTCCGGCTGGC
TGGTTTATTGCTGATAAATCTGGAGCCGGTGAGCGTGGAAGCCGCGGTATCATTGCAGCACTGGGGCCAG
ATGGTAAGCCCTCCCGTATCGTAGTTATCTACACGACGGGGAGTCAGGCAACTATGGATGAACGAAATAG
ACAGATCGCTGAGATAGGTGCCTCACTGATTAAGCATTGGTAACTGTCAGACCAAGTTTACTCATATATA
CTTTAGATTGATTTAAAACTTCATTTTTAATTTAAAAGGATCTAGGTGAAGATCCTTTTTGATAATCTCA
TGACCAAAATCCCTTAACGTGAGTTTTCGTTCCACTGAGCGTCAGACCCCGTAGAAAAGATCAAAGGATC
TTCTTGAGATCCTTTTTTTCTGCGCGTAATCTGCTGCTTGCAAACAAAAAAACCACCGCTACCAGCGGTG
GTTTGTTTGCCGGATCAAGAGCTACCAACTCTTTTTCCGAAGGTAACTGGCTTCAGCAGAGCGCAGATAC
CAAATACTGTCCTTCTAGTGTAGCCGTAGTTAGGCCACCACTTCAAGAACTCTGTAGCACCGCCTACATA
CCTCGCTCTGCTAATCCTGTTACCAGTGGCTGCTGCCAGTGGCGATAAGTCGTGTCTTACCGGGTTGGAC
TCAAGACGATAGTTACCGGATAAGGCGCAGCGGTCGGGCTGAACGGGGGGTTCGTGCACACAGCCCAGCT
TGGAGCGAACGACCTACACCGAACTGAGATACCTACAGCGTGAGCTATGAGAAAGCGCCACGCTTCCCGA
AGGGAGAAAGGCGGACAGGTATCCGGTAAGCGGCAGGGTCGGAACAGGAGAGCGCACGAGGGAGCTTCCA
GGGGGAAACGCCTGGTATCTTTATAGTCCTGTCGGGTTTCGCCACCTCTGACTTGAGCGTCGATTTTTGT
GATGCTCGTCAGGGGGGCGGAGCCTATGGAAAAACGCCAGCAACGCGGCCTTTTTACGGTTCCTGGCCTT
TTGCTGGCCTTTTGCTCACATGT
Features (pLannotate 1.2.2; 20 found; start..end, strand, type, name):
      1..141     -  repeat_region  AAV2 ITR: inverted terminal repeat of adeno-associated virus serotype 2 inverted
    160..463     +  enhancer       CMV enhancer: human cytomegalovirus immediate early enhancer
    465..742     +  promoter       chicken β-actin promoter: No description available
    743..971     +  intron         hybrid intron: hybrid between chicken β-actin (CBA) and minute virus of mice (MMV) introns (Gray et al., 2011)
   1064..1531    +  CDS            avrXa10 (fragment): AVX10_XANOO - Experimental evidence at protein level: Swiss-Prot protein existence level 1. Avirulence protein. Induces the hypersensitive response (HR)in rice plants carrying the resistance gene Xa10. Activity depends on the presence of the core repeat domains; replacement with repeat domains from other proteins (AvrBs3 of X.euvesicatoria (AC P14727) or AvrXa7 of this organism) does not elicit the HR. Probably acts as a transcription factor in its host plant (rice) to induce plant resistance or disease. From Xanthomonas oryzae pv. oryzae.
   1538..1567    +  promoter       lac UV5 promoter: E. coli lac promoter with an "up" mutation
   1591..1620    +  promoter       cat promoter (fragment): promoter of the E. coli cat gene encoding chloramphenicol acetyltransferase
   1621..2277    +  CDS            cat: CAT_ECOLX - Experimental evidence at protein level: Swiss-Prot protein existence level 1. This enzyme is an effector of chloramphenicol resistance in bacteria. From Escherichia coli. This protein is used as a marker in many commonly used cloning vectors, such as pACYC184.
   2453..2611    +  CDS            ccdA (fragment): CCDA_ECO57 - Also known as H, letA. Experimental evidence at protein level: Swiss-Prot protein existence level 1. Antitoxin component of a type II toxin-antitoxin (TA) system which inhibits the post-segregational killing (PSK) of plasmid-free cells, also referred to as a plasmid addiction system. Binds to and blocks the activity of CcdB; will also remove bound CcdB protein from the CcdB-GyrA complex by forming a CcdA-CcdB complex, a process termed rejuvenation. Functions as a transcriptional corepressor for the ccdAB operon, repression also requires CcdB (By similarity). From Escherichia coli
   2616..2918    +  CDS            ccdB: CCDB_ECOLI - Also known as G, letB, letD. Experimental evidence at protein level: Swiss-Prot protein existence level 1. Toxic component of a type II toxin-antitoxin (TA) system, functioning in plasmid maintainence. Responsible for the post- segregational killing (PSK) of plasmid-free cells, also referred to as a plasmid addiction system. Half-life of over 2 hours. Cell killing by CcdB is accompanied by filamentation, defects in chromosome and plasmid segregation, defects in cell division, formation of anucleate cells, decreased DNA synthesis and plasmid loss. Interferes with the activity of DN
   3091..3107    +  CDS            VP96 (fragment): 6 tandem repeats of the minimal activation domain of herpes simplex virus VP16 (Cheng et al., 2013)
   3166..3277    +  polyA_signal   bGH poly(A) signal: bovine growth hormone polyadenylation signal
   3382..3522    +  repeat_region  AAV2 ITR: inverted terminal repeat of adeno-associated virus serotype 2 inverted
   3527..3578    -  misc_feature   bom (fragment): basis of mobility region from pBR322
   3597..3977    +  rep_origin     M13 ori (sequence partly withheld): M13 bacteriophage origin of replication; arrow indicates direction of (+) strand synthesis
   4053..4102    -  misc_feature   bom (fragment): basis of mobility region from pBR322
   4204..4239    -  CDS            rop (fragment): Rop protein, which maintains plasmids at low copy number; rop
   4334..4438    +  promoter       AmpR promoter: bla
   4439..5299    +  CDS            AmpR: β-lactamase; bla; confers resistance to ampicillin, carbenicillin, and related antibiotics
   5470..6058    +  rep_origin     ori: high-copy-number ColE1/pMB1/pBR322/pUC origin of replication
