[The description below was written by a language model from this plasmid's Addgene catalogue record and pLannotate feature annotations shown in this document.]
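Description:
pAAV_TALE-TF(VP64)-BB_V3 is a 6.1 kb AAV transfer plasmid that serves as an empty "backbone" for assembling designer TALE transcriptional activators and expressing them in mammalian cells, either by transfection or after packaging into adeno-associated virus. Two AAV2 inverted terminal repeats flank the expression cassette and define the region that is packaged into virions. Outside the ITRs, the plasmid carries a high-copy ColE1/pUC-type origin, an M13 phage origin and an ampicillin resistance gene for propagation in E. coli.

Expression is driven by a compact CAG-type hybrid promoter made up of the CMV enhancer, the chicken β-actin promoter and a hybrid CBA/MVM intron. It is terminated by a bovine growth hormone polyadenylation signal. According to the record, the open reading frame begins with an N-terminal 3xFLAG tag, although the feature table does not annotate it. This is followed by a Xanthomonas TAL effector N-terminal segment, detected as an avrXa10-like fragment. A short downstream match to VP16 minimal activation-domain repeats is consistent with the VP64 activator named in the construct.

Where the DNA-binding repeat array would sit, the backbone holds a bacterial stuffer cassette encoding chloramphenicol acetyltransferase and the CcdB toxin. This accounts for the dual chloramphenicol/ampicillin selection and the need for a ccdB-tolerant host strain. Replacing the stuffer with a custom repeat array removes ccdB, so unmodified backbone is counter-selected in ordinary strains. The depositor notes that, in these AAV backbones, the final half repeat is not encoded in the vector and must be supplied as a separate piece during assembly. The construct belongs to an updated TALE toolbox of AAV backbones for TALE transcription factors and TALE nucleases.
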