Addgene plasmid #42581: pAAV_TALE-TF(VP64)-BB_V3
Depositing lab: Feng Zhang. Depositing organization: Broad Institute. Publication: Comprehensive interrogation of natural TALE DNA-binding modules and transcriptional repressor domains. Cong L, Zhou R, Kuo YC, Cunniff M, Zhang F. Nat Commun. 2012 Jul 24;3:968. doi: 10.1038/ncomms1962. PubMed 22828628.
Backbone
  Vector backbone: pAAV
  Total vector size (bp): 6119
  Vector type: Mammalian Expression, AAV ; Adeno-associated Virus ()
Growth in bacteria
  Bacterial resistance: Chloramphenicol and Ampicillin, 25 & 100 μg/mL
  Growth temperature: 37°C
  Growth strain: ccdB Survival
  Growth instructions: Backbone contains ccdb gene, serve as a negative selection cassette. Please use ccdb resistant strain for maintenance of the plasmid.
  Copy number: High Copy
Gene/Insert
  Gene/Insert name: TALE-TF(VP64)-BB (alt names: TALE Backbone; TALE VP64)
  Insert size (bp): 2015
  Promoter: CAG hybrid
  Tag / fusion protein: 3XFlag (N terminal on backbone)
  Cloning method: Restriction Enzyme; 5′ cloning site AgeI/BamHI (not destroyed); 3′ cloning site EcoRI (not destroyed)
  Sequencing primers: 5′ CAG-forward; 3′ BGH-reverse
Terms and licenses: Academic/Nonprofit Terms; Industry Terms: Not Available to Industry
Depositor comments: This is a new collection of constructs described in Cong et al. Nature Communications and also an updated TALE Tool Box containing Adeno-associated Virus (AAV) TALE Backbone constructs that allow packaging of TAL transcription factors (TALE-TF) and TALE nucleases (TALEN) into AAV. All constructs are from Feng Zhang lab at Broad Institute/MIT. IMPORTANT: please note when using the new AAV TALE Backbones, the last 0.5 (half) repeat is not encoded in the backbone vector but instead need to be supplemented as a separate piece.
How to cite: pAAV_TALE-TF(VP64)-BB_V3 was a gift from Feng Zhang (Addgene plasmid # 42581 ; http://n2t.net/addgene:42581 ; RRID:Addgene_42581)
