>Addgene plasmid #42581 | pAAV_TALE-TF(VP64)-BB_V3 | addgene partial sequence | sequence record 59660 | BGH_rev
GGAATTCTTACTCGAGGTTAATCAGCATGTCCAGGTCGAAATCATCAAGGGCGTCACTGCCGAGCATGTC
GAGGTCAAAGTCATCAAGGGCATCCGAACCAAGCATGTCAAGGTCAAAATCATCGAGGGCGTCACTTCCC
AGCATATCCAGATCAAAATCGTCCAATGCGTCAGCCCGTCCGCTAGCTGCCACTCGATGACTAGTCCTCT
CGGGAGAGACCTTATATTCCCCAGAACATCAGGTTAATGGCGTTTTTGATGTCATTTTCGCGGTGGCTGA
GATCAGCCACTTCTTCCCCGATAACGGATACCGGCACACTGGCCATATCGGTGGTCATCATGCGCCAGCT
TTCATCCCCGATATGCACCACCGGGTAAAGTTCACGGGAGACTTTATCTGACAGCAGACGTGCACTGGCC
AGGGGGATCACCATCCGTCGCCCGGGCGTGTCAATAATATCACTCTGTACGTCCACAAACAGACGATAAC
GGCTCTCTCTTTTATAGGTGTAAACCTTAAACTGCATTTCACCAGCCCATGTTCTCGTCAGCAAAAGAGC
CGTTCATTTCAATAAACCGGGCGACCTCAGCCATCCCTTCCTGATTTTCCGCTTTCCAGCGTTCGGCACG
CAGACGACGGGCTTCATTCTGCATGGTTGTGCTTACCAGACCGGAGATATTGACATCATATATGCCTTGA
GCAACTGATAGCTGTCGCTGTCAACTGTCACTGTAATACGCTGCTTCATAGCATACCTCTTTTTGACATA
CTTCGGGTATACATATCAGTATATATTCTTATACCGCAAAAATCAGCGCGCAAATACGCATACTGTTATC
TGGCTTTTAGTAAGCCAGATCTTTACGCCCCGCCCTGCCACTCATCGCAGTACTGTTGTAATTCATTAAG
CATTCTGCCGACATGGAAGCCATCACAAACGGCATGATGAACCTGAATCGCC
