>Addgene plasmid #42581 | pAAV_TALE-TF(VP64)-BB_V3 | addgene partial sequence | sequence record 59773 | CAT-R
ATGCCATTGGGATATATCAACGGTGGTATATCCAGTGATTTTTTTCTCCATTTTAGCTTCCTTAGCTCCT
GAAAATCTCGACGGAACCTAACTCAAAATCCACACATTATACGAGCCGGAAGCATAAAGTGTAAGGTCTC
TGTCAGGTTGAGGGGTGCTCCCGTGAGCGCATTGCGCCACGCGTGCACCGCCTCGACCGCCGTGACTCCT
CCCCGCTTCGCGATCTTCAGCAACTGGCCCGTGTCCAGCTGAAGGGGAGGCCCTCTCAGCTCTCCCGCGA
CCGTCAACAGGGCCTCAAGCGCTCGGGCTCCGCTCCACTGTTTCCCCACACCGACGATCGCCTCATGTGT
GGCTTCCGGCAACGCCGCAATCATGTCCTGGTACTTGACGGCGACCGTGCCAAGGGCTGCAGGGTGCTGC
GACAAGGCTACGATGTGGGCATGTGTAAACCCATGACCCACCAGCGCTTCGTGATGCTGCGCGACTGTCG
ACCTCACTTTGGGCTTGATCTTTTCCTGCTGCTGCTGTGAATATCCCAAAGTTCTCAAATCTACGGCTGC
TGGGACTCCGTGGATACCGACCTTCCGCTTCTTCTTTGGGGCAAGCTTCTTATCGTCATCGTCTTTGTAA
TCAATATCATGATCCTTGTAGTCTCCGTCGTGGTCCTTATAGTCCATGGTGGCGGATCCACCGGTCCAAC
CTGAAAAAAAGTGATTTCAGGCAGGTGCTCCAGGTAATTAAACATTAATACCCCACCAACCAACCATCCC
TTAAACCCTTACCTCTTGCTCAGCTAATTACAGCCCGGAGGAGAAGGGCCGTCCCGCCCGCTCACCTGTG
GGAGTAACGCGGTCAGTCAGAGCCGGGGCGGGCGGCGCGAGGC
